Addgene plasmid #103574: LSB-hsa-miR-5001-5p
Purpose: Used to sense miRNA activity using fluorescence based tools. hsa-miR-5001-5p target in 3' UTR of of mKate. miRNA activity can be measured by the repression of mKate2 relative to EBFP2 fluorescent proteins . Plasmid is inherently unstable; please see Depositor Comments
Depositing lab: Ron Weiss. Depositing organization: Massachusetts Institute of Technology. Publication: A mixed antagonistic/synergistic miRNA repression model enables accurate predictions of multi-input miRNA sensor activity. Gam JJ, Babb J, Weiss R. Nat Commun. 2018 Jun 22;9(1):2430. doi: 10.1038/s41467-018-04575-0. PubMed 29934631.
Backbone
  Vector backbone: Low Sensor Backbone (LSB)
  Vector type: Mammalian Expression, Synthetic Biology
Growth in bacteria
  Bacterial resistance: Ampicillin and Kanamycin, 100 & 50 μg/mL
  Growth temperature: 30°C
  Growth strain: NEB Stable
  Copy number: High Copy
Gene/Insert
  Gene/Insert name: hsa-miR-5001-5p target
  Species: H. sapiens (human)
  Entrez Gene: MIR5001 (a.k.a. mir-5001)
  Promoter: EF-1a
  Cloning method: Gibson Cloning
Terms and licenses: Academic/Nonprofit Terms; Industry Terms: Not Available to Industry
Depositor comments: Please note that this plasmid is inherently unstable due to a repeating poly A element. We recommend performing a diagnostic digest on multiple colonies upon receipt. The depositors would like to note the presence of several discrepancies between the depositor sequence and physical plasmid sequence. In particular, the sequences upstream and downstream of the puromycin coding region have 10 bp insertions which do not affect the ability to perform puromycin selection. The sequences for those regions within the physical plasmids are as follows: Upstream of Puro: GAATTCGACCGCCTGTCTCAAGGTGCCACC; Downstream of Puro: GCTTTGAGACTACGCGTGAATTCACTCCTC. Please contact if you are interested in this plasmid prior to placing an order.
How to cite: LSB-hsa-miR-5001-5p was a gift from Ron Weiss (Addgene plasmid # 103574 ; http://n2t.net/addgene:103574 ; RRID:Addgene_103574)
