[The description below was written by a language model from this plasmid's Addgene catalogue record and pLannotate feature annotations shown in this document.]
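Description:
LSB-hsa-miR-5001-5p is an 11 kb mammalian expression plasmid built on the Low Sensor Backbone (LSB) and designed as a two-colour fluorescent reporter of microRNA activity. It replicates in E. coli from a high-copy ColE1/pUC-type origin and carries both β-lactamase (ampicillin) and aph(3')-Ia (kanamycin) markers, matching the dual antibiotic selection listed in the record. A puromycin N-acetyltransferase coding sequence followed by a rabbit β-globin polyadenylation signal is also present for selection in mammalian cells. No dedicated mammalian promoter is annotated directly upstream of it.

The payload consists of two parallel transcription units, each driven by the human EF-1α core promoter with its intron A and terminated by a β-globin-derived 3' region and poly(A) signal. One unit expresses the red fluorescent protein mKate2, and according to the record the hsa-miR-5001-5p target sequence sits in the 3' UTR of this transcript. The target itself is not annotated in the feature table, though there is an unannotated gap between the mKate2 cassette and its β-globin terminator region. The second unit expresses the blue protein EBFP2 without a target site and acts as an internal reference for delivery and expression. When miR-5001-5p is active in a transfected cell, it represses the mKate2 transcript, so the drop in mKate2 relative to EBFP2 gives a ratiometric readout of miRNA activity. The attB4, attB1 and attB2 sites flanking the promoters and coding sequences are scars of Gateway-style assembly, while the insert is listed as introduced by Gibson cloning.

The depositor notes that the repeated poly(A) elements make the plasmid inherently unstable. They also report small insertions flanking the puromycin coding region in the physical plasmid relative to the deposited sequence, which are said not to affect puromycin selection.
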