Features (pLannotate 1.2.2; 28 found; start..end, strand, type, name):
     87..675     -  rep_origin     ori: high-copy-number ColE1/pMB1/pBR322/pUC origin of replication
    846..1706    -  CDS            AmpR: β-lactamase; bla; confers resistance to ampicillin, carbenicillin, and related antibiotics
   1707..1778    -  promoter       AmpR promoter: bla
   1857..2456    +  CDS            PuroR: puromycin N-acetyltransferase; pac from Streptomyces alboniger; confers resistance to puromycin
   2461..2541    +  CDS            HBB (fragment): HBB_PONPY - Experimental evidence at transcript level: Swiss-Prot protein existence level 2. Involved in oxygen transport from the lung to the various peripheral tissues. From Pongo pygmaeus (Bornean orangutan).
   2612..2667    +  polyA_signal   β-globin poly(A) signal: rabbit β-globin polyadenylation signal (Gil and Proudfoot, 1987)
   3646..3666    +  protein_bind   attB4: mutant version of attB; core recombination site for the Gateway® BP reaction BP Clonase™
   3734..3945    +  promoter       EF-1α core promoter: core promoter for human elongation factor EF-1α
   3946..4884    +  intron         EF-1α intron A: intron upstream of the start codon of human EF-1α
   4911..4931    +  protein_bind   attB1: mutant version of attB; core recombination site for the Gateway® BP reaction BP Clonase™
   4951..5646    +  CDS            mKate2: mKate2 is a basic (constitutively fluorescent) red fluorescent protein published in 2009, derived from Entacmaea quadricolor. It is reported to be a rapidly-maturing monomer with moderate acid sensitivity.
   5666..5690    -  protein_bind   attB2: mutant version of attB; recombination site for the Gateway® BP reaction BP Clonase™
   5842..5916    +  CDS            HBB (fragment): HBB_PONPY - Experimental evidence at transcript level: Swiss-Prot protein existence level 2. Involved in oxygen transport from the lung to the various peripheral tissues. From Pongo pygmaeus (Bornean orangutan).
   5987..6042    +  polyA_signal   β-globin poly(A) signal: rabbit β-globin polyadenylation signal (Gil and Proudfoot, 1987)
   6426..6451    +  misc_feature   SA: splice acceptor site
   7123..7143    +  protein_bind   attB4: mutant version of attB; core recombination site for the Gateway® BP reaction BP Clonase™
   7211..7422    +  promoter       EF-1α core promoter: core promoter for human elongation factor EF-1α
   7423..8361    +  intron         EF-1α intron A: intron upstream of the start codon of human EF-1α
   8388..8408    +  protein_bind   attB1: mutant version of attB; core recombination site for the Gateway® BP reaction BP Clonase™
   8419..9135    +  CDS            EBFP2: EBFP2 is a basic (constitutively fluorescent) blue fluorescent protein published in 2007, derived from Aequorea victoria. It is reported to be a rapidly-maturing monomer with moderate acid sensitivity.
   9143..9167    -  protein_bind   attB2: mutant version of attB; recombination site for the Gateway® BP reaction BP Clonase™
   9171..9251    +  CDS            HBB (fragment): HBB_PONPY - Experimental evidence at transcript level: Swiss-Prot protein existence level 2. Involved in oxygen transport from the lung to the various peripheral tissues. From Pongo pygmaeus (Bornean orangutan).
   9322..9377    +  polyA_signal   β-globin poly(A) signal: rabbit β-globin polyadenylation signal (Gil and Proudfoot, 1987)
   9760..9782    -  protein_bind   lac operator (fragment): The lac repressor binds to the lac operator to inhibit transcription in E. coli. This inhibition can be relieved by adding lactose or isopropyl-β-D-thiogalactopyranoside (IPTG). lac repressor encoded by lacI
   9786..9816    -  promoter       lac promoter: promoter for the E. coli lac operon
   9831..9852    -  protein_bind   CAP binding site: CAP binding activates transcription in the presence of cAMP. E. coli catabolite activator protein
   9865..9904    -  CDS            lacI (fragment): lac repressor; lacI; The lac repressor binds to the lac operator to inhibit transcription in E. coli. This inhibition can be relieved by adding lactose or isopropyl-β-D-thiogalactopyranoside (IPTG).
  10077..10886   +  CDS            KanR: aminoglycoside phosphotransferase; aph(3')-Ia; confers resistance to kanamycin in bacteria or G418 (Geneticin®) in eukaryotes
>Addgene plasmid #103574 | LSB-hsa-miR-5001-5p | depositor full sequence | sequence record 196196 | Full Sequence
AATTGAGGGGATAACGCAGGAAAGAACATGTGAGCAAAAGGCCAGCAAAAGGCCAGGAACCGTAAAAAGG
CCGCGTTGCTGGCGTTTTTCCATAGGCTCCGCCCCCCTGACGAGCATCACAAAAATCGACGCTCAAGTCA
GAGGTGGCGAAACCCGACAGGACTATAAAGATACCAGGCGTTTCCCCCTGGAAGCTCCCTCGTGCGCTCT
CCTGTTCCGACCCTGCCGCTTACCGGATACCTGTCCGCCTTTCTCCCTTCGGGAAGCGTGGCGCTTTCTC
ATAGCTCACGCTGTAGGTATCTCAGTTCGGTGTAGGTCGTTCGCTCCAAGCTGGGCTGTGTGCACGAACC
CCCCGTTCAGCCCGACCGCTGCGCCTTATCCGGTAACTATCGTCTTGAGTCCAACCCGGTAAGACACGAC
TTATCGCCACTGGCAGCAGCCACTGGTAACAGGATTAGCAGAGCGAGGTATGTAGGCGGTGCTACAGAGT
TCTTGAAGTGGTGGCCTAACTACGGCTACACTAGAAGAACAGTATTTGGTATCTGCGCTCTGCTGAAGCC
AGTTACCTTCGGAAAAAGAGTTGGTAGCTCTTGATCCGGCAAACAAACCACCGCTGGTAGCGGTGGTTTT
TTTGTTTGCAAGCAGCAGATTACGCGCAGAAAAAAAGGATCTCAAGAAGATCCTTTGATCTTTTCTACGG
GGTCTGACGCTCAGTGGAACGAAAACTCACGTTAAGGGATTTTGGTCATGAGATTATCAAAAAGGATCTT
CACCTAGATCCTTTTAAATTAAAAATGAAGTTTTAAATCAATCTAAAGTATATATGAGTAAACTTGGTCT
GACAGTTACCAATGCTTAATCAGTGAGGCACCTATCTCAGCGATCTGTCTATTTCGTTCATCCATAGTTG
CCTGACTCCCCGTCGTGTAGATAACTACGATACGGGAGGGCTTACCATCTGGCCCCAGTGCTGCAATGAT
ACCGCGAGAACCACGCTCACCGGCTCCAGATTTATCAGCAATAAACCAGCCAGCCGGAAGGGCCGAGCGC
AGAAGTGGTCCTGCAACTTTATCCGCCTCCATCCAGTCTATTAATTGTTGCCGGGAAGCTAGAGTAAGTA
GTTCGCCAGTTAATAGTTTGCGCAACGTTGTTGCCATTGCTACAGGCATCGTGGTGTCACGCTCGTCGTT
TGGTATGGCTTCATTCAGCTCCGGTTCCCAACGATCAAGGCGAGTTACATGATCCCCCATGTTGTGCAAA
AAAGCGGTTAGCTCCTTCGGTCCTCCGATCGTTGTCAGAAGTAAGTTGGCCGCAGTGTTATCACTCATGG
TTATGGCAGCACTGCATAATTCTCTTACTGTCATGCCATCCGTAAGATGCTTTTCTGTGACTGGTGAGTA
CTCAACCAAGTCATTCTGAGAATAGTGTATGCGGCGACCGAGTTGCTCTTGCCCGGCGTCAATACGGGAT
AATACCGCGCCACATAGCAGAACTTTAAAAGTGCTCATCATTGGAAAACGTTCTTCGGGGCGAAAACTCT
CAAGGATCTTACCGCTGTTGAGATCCAGTTCGATGTAACCCACTCGTGCACCCAACTGATCTTCAGCATC
TTTTACTTTCACCAGCGTTTCTGGGTGAGCAAAAACAGGAAGGCAAAATGCCGCAAAAAAGGGAATAAGG
GCGACACGGAAATGTTGAATACTCATACTCTTCCTTTTTCAATATTATTGAAGCATTTATCAGGGTTATT
GTCTCATGAGCGGATACATATTTGAATGTAGCTCCGAATTTCTCGAGGGCTTGTCGACGACGGCGGTCTC
CGTCGTCAGGATCATGAATTCGACCCGCCTGCCACCATGACCGAGTACAAGCCCACGGTGCGCCTCGCCA
CCCGCGACGACGTCCCCCGGGCCGTACGCACCCTCGCCGCCGCGTTCGCCGACTACCCCGCCACGCGCCA
CACCGTCGACCCGGACCGCCACATCGAGCGGGTCACCGAGCTGCAAGAACTCTTCCTCACGCGCGTCGGG
CTCGACATCGGCAAGGTGTGGGTCGCGGACGACGGCGCCGCGGTGGCGGTCTGGACCACGCCGGAGAGCG
TCGAAGCGGGGGCGGTGTTCGCCGAGATCGGCCCGCGCATGGCCGAGTTGAGCGGTTCCCGGCTGGCCGC
GCAGCAACAGATGGAAGGCCTCCTGGCGCCGCACCGGCCCAAGGAGCCCGCGTGGTTCCTGGCCACCGTC
GGCGTCTCGCCCGACCACCAGGGCAAGGGTCTGGGCAGCGCCGTCGTGCTCCCCGGAGTGGAGGCGGCCG
AGCGCGCCGGGGTGCCCGCCTTCCTGGAGACATCCGCGCCCCGCAACCTCCCCTTCTACGAGCGGCTCGG
CTTCACCGTCACCGCCGACGTCGAGGTGCCCGAAGGACCGCGCACCTGGTGCATGACCCGCAAGCCCGGT
GCCTGATACGCGTGAATTCACTCCTCAGGTGCAGGCTGCCTATCAGAAGGTGGTGGCTGGTGTGGCCAAT
GCCCTGGCTCACAAATACCACTGAGATCTTTTTCCCTCTGCCAAAAATTATGGGGACATCATGAAGCCCC
TTGAGCATCTGACTTCTGGCTAATAAAGGAAATTTATTTTCATTGCAATAGTGTGTTGGAATTTTTTGTG
TCTCTCACTCGGAAGGACATATGGGAGGGCAAATCATTTAAAACATCAGAATGAGTATTTGGTTTAGAGT
TTGGCAACATATGCCCATATGCTGGCTGCCATGAACAAAGGTTGGCTATAAAGAGGTCATCAGTATATGA
AACAGCCCCCTGCTGTCCATTCCTTATTCCATAGAAAAGCCTTGACTTGAGGTTAGATTTTTTTTATATT
TTGTTTTGTGTTATTTTTTTCTTTAACATCCCTAAAATTTTCCTTACATGTTTTACTAGCCAGATTTTTC
CTCCTCTCCTGACTACTCCCAGTCATAGCTGTCCCTCTTCTCTTATGGAGATCCCTCGACCTGCAGCCCA
AGCTTGAATTCTCTAGAATTACCCTGTTATCCCTATGCTTGGTTTACCGAGCTCTTATTGGTTTTCAAAC
TTCATTGACTGTGCCCAACGCGCCTGGGAGCTCACGGGGACAGCCCCCCCCCAAAGCCCCCAGGGATGTA
ATTACGTCCCTCCCCCGCTAGGGGGCAGCAGCGAGCCGCCCGGGGCTCCGCTCCGGTCCGGCGCTCCCCC
CGCATCCCCGAGCCGGCAGCGTGCGGGGACAGCCCGGGCACGGGGAAGGTGGCACGGGATCGCTTTCCTC
TGAACGCTTCTCGCTGCTCTTTGAGCCTGCAGACACCTGGGGGGATACGGGGAAAAAGCTAGGCTGAAAG
ACCGGTTCTTAGAATGACACGCGCCTGGGAGCTCACGGGGACAGCCCCCCCCCAAAGCCCCCAGGGATGT
AATTACGTCCCTCCCCCGCTAGGGGGCAGCAGCGAGCCGCCCGGGGCTCCGCTCCGGTCCGGCGCTCCCC
CCGCATCCCCGAGCCGGCAGCGTGCGGGGACAGCCCGGGCACGGGGAAGGTGGCACGGGATCGCTTTCCT
CTGAACGCTTCTCGCTGCTCTTTGAGCCTGCAGACACCTGGGGGGATACGGGGAAAAAGCTAACTTCTGA
GACGACAACTTTGTATAGAAAAGTTGGCTCCGAATTCGCCCTTGACAGCAGAGATCCAGTTTGGTTAATT
AATTGGCTCCGGTGCCCGTCAGTGGGCAGAGCGCACATCGCCCACAGTCCCCGAGAAGTTGTGGGGAGGG
GTCGGCAATTGAACCGGTGCCTAGAGAAGGTGGCGCGGGGTAAACTGGGAAAGTGATGTCGTGTACTGGC
TCCGCCTTTTTCCCGAGGGTGGGGGAGAACCGTATATAAGTGCAGTAGTCGCCGTGAACGTTCTTTTTCG
CAACGGGTTTGCCGCCAGAACACAGGTAAGTGCCGTGTGTGGTTCCCGCGGGCCTGGCCTCTTTACGGGT
TATGGCCCTTGCGTGCCTTGAATTACTTCCACCTGGCTGCAGTACGTGATTCTTGATCCCGAGCTTCGGG
TTGGAAGTGGGTGGGAGAGTTCGAGGCCTTGCGCTTAAGGAGCCCCTTCGCCTCGTGCTTGAGTTGAGGC
CTGGCCTGGGCGCTGGGGCCGCCGCGTGCGAATCTGGTGGCACCTTCGCGCCTGTCTCGCTGCTTTCGAT
AAGTCTCTAGCCATTTAAAATTTTTGATGACCTGCTGCGACGCTTTTTTTCTGGCAAGATAGTCTTGTAA
ATGCGGGCCAAGATCTGCACACTGGTATTTCGGTTTTTGGGGCCGCGGGCGGCGACGGGGCCCGTGCGTC
CCAGCGCACATGTTCGGCGAGGCGGGGCCTGCGAGCGCGGCCACCGAGAATCGGACGGGGGTAGTCTCAA
GCTGGCCGGCCTGCTCTGGTGCCTGGCCTCGCGCCGCCGTGTATCGCCCCGCCCTGGGCGGCAAGGCTGG
CCCGGTCGGCACCAGTTGCGTGAGCGGAAAGATGGCCGCTTCCCGGCCCTGCTGCAGGGAGCTCAAAATG
GAGGACGCGGCGCTCGGGAGAGCGGGCGGGTGAGTCACCCACACAAAGGAAAAGGGCCTTTCCGTCCTCA
GCCGTCGCTTCATGTGACTCCACGGAGTACCGGGCGCCGTCCAGGCACCTCGATTAGTTCTCGAGCTTTT
GGAGTACGTCGTCTTTAGGTTGGGGGGAGGGGTTTTATGCGATGGAGTTTCCCCACACTGAGTGGGTGGA
GACTGAAGTTAGGCCAGCTTGGCACTTGATGTAATTCTCCTTGGAATTTGCCCTTTTTGAGTTTGGATCT
TGGTTCATTCTCAAGCCTCAGACAGTGGTTCAAAGTTTTTTTCTTCCATTTCAGGTGTCGTGAGAAGGGC
GAATTCGACCCAAGTTTGTACAAAAAAGCAGGCTGGATCCAGGTGCCACCATGGTGAGCGAGCTGATTAA
GGAGAACATGCACATGAAGCTGTACATGGAGGGCACCGTGAACAACCACCACTTCAAGTGCACATCCGAG
GGCGAAGGCAAGCCCTACGAGGGCACCCAGACCATGAGAATCAAGGCGGTCGAGGGCGGCCCTCTCCCCT
TCGCCTTCGACATCCTGGCTACCAGCTTCATGTACGGCAGCAAAACCTTCATCAACCACACCCAGGGCAT
CCCCGACTTCTTTAAGCAGTCCTTCCCCGAGGGCTTCACATGGGAGAGAGTCACCACATACGAAGATGGG
GGCGTGCTGACCGCTACCCAGGACACCAGCCTCCAGGACGGCTGCCTCATCTACAACGTCAAGATCAGAG
GGGTGAACTTCCCATCCAACGGCCCTGTGATGCAGAAGAAAACACTCGGCTGGGAGGCCTCCACCGAGAC
ACTGTACCCCGCTGACGGCGGCCTGGAAGGCAGAGCCGACATGGCCCTGAAGCTCGTGGGCGGGGGCCAC
CTGATCTGCAACCTTAAGACCACATACAGATCCAAGAAACCCGCTAAGAACCTCAAGATGCCCGGCGTCT
ACTATGTGGACAGGAGACTGGAAAGAATCAAGGAGGCCGACAAAGAGACATACGTCGAGCAGCACGAGGT
GGCTGTGGCCAGATACTGCGACCTCCCTAGCAAACTGGGGCACAAACTTAATTGAGAATTCTACCACCCA
GCTTTCTTGTACAAAGTGGTACGTCTCAAGACCAGAGGTCTCTGCTTATCGACGCAGCTCCGCCGCTGAG
TCCAGCCCTAGCTCCGCCGCTGAGTCCAGCCCTAGCTCCGCCGCTGAGTCCAGCCCTAGCTCCGCCGCTG
AGTCCAGCCCTCAACCAGAAGAGACCTGTGCTTCACTCCTCAGGTGCAGGCTGCCTATCAGAAGGTGGTG
GCTGGTGTGGCCAATGCCCTGGCTCACAAATACCACTGAGATCTTTTTCCCTCTGCCAAAAATTATGGGG
ACATCATGAAGCCCCTTGAGCATCTGACTTCTGGCTAATAAAGGAAATTTATTTTCATTGCAATAGTGTG
TTGGAATTTTTTGTGTCTCTCACTCGGAAGGACATATGGGAGGGCAAATCATTTAAAACATCAGAATGAG
TATTTGGTTTAGAGTTTGGCAACATATGCCCATATGCTGGCTGCCATGAACAAAGGTTGGCTATAAAGAG
GTCATCAGTATATGAAACAGCCCCCTGCTGTCCATTCCTTATTCCATAGAAAAGCCTTGACTTGAGGTTA
GATTTTTTTTATATTTTGTTTTGTGTTATTTTTTTCTTTAACATCCCTAAAATTTTCCTTACATGTTTTA
CTAGCCAGATTTTTCCTCCTCTCCTGACTACTCCCAGTCATAGCTGTCCCTCTTCTCTTATGGAGATCCC
GAGCGGTGCGTTTTTATGCTTGTAGTATTGTATAATGTTTTTAAGATCCAAGCTTCTGACCTCTTCTCTT
CCTCCCACAGGGCCTCGAGACAATTGCATCGATGGTACCAGTGAAAGTCTGCAATGAATTCGAGTTGGCG
CGCCTGTCATTCTAAATCTCTCTTTCAGCCTAAAGCTTTTTCCCCGTATCCCCCCAGGTGTCTGCAGGCT
CAAAGAGCAGCGAGAAGCGTTCAGAGGAAAGCGATCCCGTGCCACCTTCCCCGTGCCCGGGCTGTCCCCG
CACGCTGCCGGCTCGGGGATGCGGGGGGAGCGCCGGACCGGAGCGGAGCCCCGGGCGGCTCGCTGCTGCC
CCCTAGCGGGGGAGGGACGTAATTACATCCCTGGGGGCTTTGGGAGGGGGCTGTCCCCGTGAGCTCCCAG
GCGCGCCTGTCATTCTAAATCTCTCTTTCAGCCTAAAGCTTTTTCCCCGTATCCCCCCAGGTGTCTGCAG
GCTCAAAGAGCAGCGAGAAGCGTTCAGAGGAAAGCGATCCCGTGCCACCTTCCCCGTGCCCGGGCTGTCC
CCGCACGCTGCCGGCTCGGGGATGCGGGGGGAGCGCCGGACCGGAGCGGAGCCCCGGGCGGCTCGCTGCT
GCCCCCTAGCGGGGGAGGGACGTAATTACATCCCTGGGGGCTTTGGGGGGGGGCTGTCCCCGTGAGCTCC
CAGGCGCGCCAACTCGGTACCGTATCGATGTCGACGTTAACGCTAGTGATATCAACTTTGTATAGAAAAG
TTGGCTCCGAATTCGCCCTTGACAGCAGAGATCCAGTTTGGTTAATTAATTGGCTCCGGTGCCCGTCAGT
GGGCAGAGCGCACATCGCCCACAGTCCCCGAGAAGTTGTGGGGAGGGGTCGGCAATTGAACCGGTGCCTA
GAGAAGGTGGCGCGGGGTAAACTGGGAAAGTGATGTCGTGTACTGGCTCCGCCTTTTTCCCGAGGGTGGG
GGAGAACCGTATATAAGTGCAGTAGTCGCCGTGAACGTTCTTTTTCGCAACGGGTTTGCCGCCAGAACAC
AGGTAAGTGCCGTGTGTGGTTCCCGCGGGCCTGGCCTCTTTACGGGTTATGGCCCTTGCGTGCCTTGAAT
TACTTCCACCTGGCTGCAGTACGTGATTCTTGATCCCGAGCTTCGGGTTGGAAGTGGGTGGGAGAGTTCG
AGGCCTTGCGCTTAAGGAGCCCCTTCGCCTCGTGCTTGAGTTGAGGCCTGGCCTGGGCGCTGGGGCCGCC
GCGTGCGAATCTGGTGGCACCTTCGCGCCTGTCTCGCTGCTTTCGATAAGTCTCTAGCCATTTAAAATTT
TTGATGACCTGCTGCGACGCTTTTTTTCTGGCAAGATAGTCTTGTAAATGCGGGCCAAGATCTGCACACT
GGTATTTCGGTTTTTGGGGCCGCGGGCGGCGACGGGGCCCGTGCGTCCCAGCGCACATGTTCGGCGAGGC
GGGGCCTGCGAGCGCGGCCACCGAGAATCGGACGGGGGTAGTCTCAAGCTGGCCGGCCTGCTCTGGTGCC
TGGCCTCGCGCCGCCGTGTATCGCCCCGCCCTGGGCGGCAAGGCTGGCCCGGTCGGCACCAGTTGCGTGA
GCGGAAAGATGGCCGCTTCCCGGCCCTGCTGCAGGGAGCTCAAAATGGAGGACGCGGCGCTCGGGAGAGC
GGGCGGGTGAGTCACCCACACAAAGGAAAAGGGCCTTTCCGTCCTCAGCCGTCGCTTCATGTGACTCCAC
GGAGTACCGGGCGCCGTCCAGGCACCTCGATTAGTTCTCGAGCTTTTGGAGTACGTCGTCTTTAGGTTGG
GGGGAGGGGTTTTATGCGATGGAGTTTCCCCACACTGAGTGGGTGGAGACTGAAGTTAGGCCAGCTTGGC
ACTTGATGTAATTCTCCTTGGAATTTGCCCTTTTTGAGTTTGGATCTTGGTTCATTCTCAAGCCTCAGAC
AGTGGTTCAAAGTTTTTTTCTTCCATTTCAGGTGTCGTGAGAAGGGCGAATTCGACCCAAGTTTGTACAA
AAAAGCAGGCTCGCCACCATGGTGAGCAAGGGCGAGGAGCTGTTCACCGGGGTGGTGCCCATCCTGGTCG
AGCTGGACGGCGACGTAAACGGCCACAAGTTCAGCGTGAGGGGCGAGGGCGAGGGCGATGCCACCAACGG
CAAGCTGACCCTGAAGTTCATCTGCACCACCGGCAAGCTGCCCGTGCCCTGGCCCACCCTCGTGACCACC
CTGAGCCACGGCGTGCAGTGCTTCGCCCGCTACCCCGACCACATGAAGCAGCACGACTTCTTCAAGTCCG
CCATGCCCGAAGGCTACGTCCAGGAGCGCACCATCTTCTTCAAGGACGACGGCACCTACAAGACCCGCGC
CGAGGTGAAGTTCGAGGGCGACACCCTAGTGAACCGCATCGAGCTGAAGGGCGTCGACTTCAAGGAGGAC
GGCAACATCCTGGGGCACAAGCTGGAGTACAACTTCAACAGCCACAACATCTATATCATGGCCGTCAAGC
AGAAGAACGGCATCAAGGTGAACTTCAAGATCCGCCACAACGTGGAGGACGGCAGCGTGCAGCTCGCCGA
CCACTACCAGCAGAACACCCCCATCGGCGACGGCCCCGTGCTGCTGCCCGACAGCCACTACCTGAGCACC
CAGTCCGTGCTGAGCAAAGACCCCAACGAGAAGCGCGATCACATGGTCCTGCTGGAGTTCCGCACCGCCG
CCGGGATCACTCTCGGCATGGACGAGCTGTACAAGTAATACCACCCAGCTTTCTTGTACAAAGTGGTACG
CGTGAATTCACTCCTCAGGTGCAGGCTGCCTATCAGAAGGTGGTGGCTGGTGTGGCCAATGCCCTGGCTC
ACAAATACCACTGAGATCTTTTTCCCTCTGCCAAAAATTATGGGGACATCATGAAGCCCCTTGAGCATCT
GACTTCTGGCTAATAAAGGAAATTTATTTTCATTGCAATAGTGTGTTGGAATTTTTTGTGTCTCTCACTC
GGAAGGACATATGGGAGGGCAAATCATTTAAAACATCAGAATGAGTATTTGGTTTAGAGTTTGGCAACAT
ATGCCCATATGCTGGCTGCCATGAACAAAGGTTGGCTATAAAGAGGTCATCAGTATATGAAACAGCCCCC
TGCTGTCCATTCCTTATTCCATAGAAAAGCCTTGACTTGAGGTTAGATTTTTTTTATATTTTGTTTTGTG
TTATTTTTTTCTTTAACATCCCTAAAATTTTCCTTACATGTTTTACTAGCCAGATTTTTCCTCCTCTCCT
GACTACTCCCAGTCATAGCTGTCCCTCTTCTCTTATGGAGATCCCTCGACCTGCAGCCCAAGCTTGGCGT
AATCATGGTCATAGCTGTTTCCTGTGTGAAATTGTTATCCGCTCACAATTCCACACAACATACGAGCCGG
AAGCATAAAGTGTAAAGCCTGGGGTGCCTAATGAGTGAGCTAACTCACATTAATTGCGTTGCGCTCACTG
CCCGCTTTCCAGTCGGGAAACCTGTCGTGCCAGCGGATCGACAGTACTAAGCTTGGTCTAATACCCAATC
TCTCGTCTTATCCAGATGTTTTATACGCCTCTGGCCCGTGTCTCAAAATCTCTGATGTTACATTGCACAA
GATAAAATAATATCATCATGAACAATAAAACTGTCTGCTTACATAAACAGTAATACAAGGGGTGTTATGA
GCCATATTCAACGGGAAACGTCGAGGCCGCGATTAAATTCCAACATGGATGCTGATTTATATGGGTATAA
ATGGGCTCGCGATAATGTCGGGCAATCAGGTGCGACAATCTATCGCTTGTATGGGAAGCCCGATGCGCCA
GAGTTGTTTCTGAAACATGGCAAAGGTAGCGTTGCCAATGATGTTACAGATGAGATGGTCAGACTAAACT
GGCTGACGGAATTTATGCCTCTTCCGACCATCAAGCATTTTATCCGTACTCCTGATGATGCATGGTTACT
CACCACTGCGATCCCCGGAAAAACAGCATTCCAGGTATTAGAAGAATATCCTGATTCAGGTGAAAATATT
GTTGATGCGCTGGCAGTGTTCCTGCGCCGGTTGCATTCGATTCCTGTTTGTAATTGTCCTTTTAACAGCG
ATCGCGTATTTCGTCTCGCTCAGGCGCAATCACGAATGAATAACGGTTTGGTTGATGCGAGTGATTTTGA
TGACGAGCGTAATGGCTGGCCTGTTGAACAAGTCTGGAAAGAAATGCATAAACTTTTGCCATTCTCACCG
GATTCAGTCGTCACTCATGGTGATTTCTCACTTGATAACCTTATTTTTGACGAGGGGAAATTAATAGGTT
GTATTGATGTTGGACGAGTCGGAATCGCAGACCGATACCAGGATCTTGCCATCCTATGGAACTGCCTCGG
TGAGTTTTCTCCTTCATTACAGAAACGGCTTTTTCAAAAATATGGTATTGATAATCCTGATATGAATAAA
TTGCAGTTTCATTTGATGCTCGATGAGTTTTTCTAATCAGAATTGGTTAATTGGTTGTAACACTGGCAGA
GCATTACGCTGACTTGACGGGACGGCGCAAGCTCATGACCAAAATCCCTTAACGTGAGTTACGCGTCGTT
CCACTGAGCGTCAGAGGTATCACTAGTATTACAGAGGTAAGTTATAACAGTCGCCTAACCC
