>Addgene plasmid #103574 | LSB-hsa-miR-5001-5p | depositor partial sequence | sequence record 196197 | hsa-miR-5001-5p target
AGCTCCGCCGCTGAGTCCAGCCCT
